Addgene plasmid #51694: DRH296: FCK-Optopatch2
Purpose: Coexpression plasmid of QuasAr2 and CheRiff for all-optical electrophysiology
Depositing lab: Adam Cohen. Depositing organization: Harvard University. Publication: All-optical electrophysiology in mammalian neurons using engineered microbial rhodopsins. Hochbaum DR, Zhao Y, Farhi SL, Klapoetke N, Werley CA, Kapoor V, Zou P, Kralj JM, Maclaurin D, Smedemark-Margulies N, Saulnier JL, Boulting GL, Straub C, Cho YK, Melkonian M, Wong GK, Harrison DJ, Murthy VN, Sabatini BL, Boyden ES, Campbell RE, Cohen AE. Nat Methods. 2014 Aug;11(8):825-33. doi: 10.1038/nmeth.3000. Epub 2014 Jun 22. PubMed 24952910.
Backbone
  Vector backbone: FCK(1.3)
  Backbone manufacturer: Pavel Osten
  Backbone size w/o insert (bp): 9236
  Total vector size (bp): 12590
  Vector type: Mammalian Expression, Lentiviral
Growth in bacteria
  Bacterial resistance: Ampicillin, 100 μg/mL
  Growth temperature: 37°C
  Growth strain: Stbl3
  Growth instructions: Use recombinase-free E. coli (e.g., Invitrogen's Stbl3)
  Copy number: Unknown
Gene/Insert
  Gene/Insert name: Optopatch2
  Species: Synthetic
  Insert size (bp): 3354
  Promoter: CaMKIIa
  Cloning method: Restriction Enzyme; 5′ cloning site BamHI (not destroyed); 3′ cloning site EcoRI (not destroyed)
  Sequencing primers: 5′ GCTCGTCAATCAAGCTGGTTC
Terms and licenses: Academic/Nonprofit Terms; Industry Terms: Not Available to Industry
How to cite: DRH296: FCK-Optopatch2 was a gift from Adam Cohen (Addgene plasmid # 51694 ; http://n2t.net/addgene:51694 ; RRID:Addgene_51694)
