[The description below was written by a language model from this plasmid's Addgene catalogue record and pLannotate feature annotations shown in this document.]
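Description:
DRH296: FCK-Optopatch2 is a roughly 12.6 kb HIV-1-based lentiviral transfer plasmid built on the FCK(1.3) backbone for expression in mammalian neurons. It replicates in E. coli from a high-copy ColE1/pUC-type origin and is selected with ampicillin (AmpR); a recombination-deficient strain is recommended, as is usual for plasmids carrying repeated LTR sequences. The backbone also carries an f1 origin and an SV40/EM7-driven BleoR cassette with an SV40 poly(A) signal, lying outside the viral genome. A CMV enhancer/promoter fused to a truncated 5' LTR drives transcription of the viral RNA in packaging cells. This RNA contains the Ψ packaging signal with a gag fragment, the RRE for Rev-dependent nuclear export, and the cPPT/CTS. A second truncated LTR, followed by a bGH poly(A) signal, closes the genome.

The payload is the synthetic 3.35 kb Optopatch2 insert, cloned between BamHI and EcoRI sites downstream of the mouse CaMKIIα promoter, which favours expression in excitatory neurons. It is annotated as a single bicistronic unit. QuasAr2, an archaerhodopsin-3-derived fluorescent voltage indicator, is followed by mOrange2. A P2A peptide then separates this from CheRiff, a blue-light-gated channelrhodopsin actuator derived from Scherffelia dubia. CheRiff is followed by a short KCNJ2 (Kir2.1) fragment, a type of sequence commonly used as a membrane-trafficking signal, and then EGFP. Ribosomal skipping at P2A yields the two tagged proteins from one transcript, and a downstream WPRE enhances transcript expression. Coexpression lets the same cell be stimulated with blue light and have its membrane voltage read out optically, the basis of all-optical electrophysiology, delivered by transfection or lentiviral transduction.
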