Features (pLannotate 1.2.2; 35 found; start..end, strand, type, name):
     31..83      -  misc_feature   bom (fragment): basis of mobility region from pBR322
    238..617     +  enhancer       CMV enhancer: human cytomegalovirus immediate early enhancer
    618..817     +  promoter       CMV promoter: human cytomegalovirus (CMV) immediate early promoter
    835..1015    +  LTR            5' LTR (truncated): truncated 5' long terminal repeat (LTR) from HIV-1
   1062..1187    +  misc_feature   HIV-1 Ψ: packaging signal of human immunodeficiency virus type 1
   1171..1534    +  CDS            HIV-1 gag (fragment): gag protein from human immunodeficiency virus 1; gag
   1680..1913    +  misc_feature   RRE: The Rev response element (RRE) of HIV-1 allows for Rev-dependent mRNA export from the nucleus to the cytoplasm.
   2290..2390    +  CDS            Rev (fragment): human immunodeficiency virus 1 (HIV-1) Rev protein; rev; enhances nuclear export of unspliced and incompletely spliced viral mRNAs
   2440..2557    +  misc_feature   cPPT/CTS: central polypurine tract and central termination sequence of HIV-1
   2602..3890    +  promoter       CaMKII promoter: promoter for the mouse calcium/calmodulin-dependent kinase II α subunit
   3903..4661    +  CDS            QuasAr2: achaerhodopsin-3 (Arch) derivative with improved voltage sensitivity (Hochbaum et al., 2014)
   4668..5375    +  CDS            mOrange2: mOrange2 is a basic (constitutively fluorescent) orange fluorescent protein published in 2008, derived from Discosoma sp.. It has high acid sensitivity.
   5469..5524    +  CDS            P2A (fragment): 2A peptide from porcine teschovirus-1 polyprotein Eukaryotic ribosomes fail to insert a peptide bond between the Gly and Pro residues, yielding separate polypeptides.
   5526..6470    +  CDS            CheRiff: blue light-activated optogenetic actuator derived from Scherffelia dubia channelrhodopsin (Hochbaum et al., 2014)
   6480..6539    +  CDS            KCNJ2 (fragment): KCNJ2_HUMAN - Also known as IRK1. Experimental evidence at protein level: Swiss-Prot protein existence level 1. Probably participates in establishing action potential waveform and excitability of neuronal and muscle tissues. Inward rectifier potassium channels are characterized by a greater tendency to allow potassium to flow into the cell rather than out of it. Their voltage dependence is regulated by the concentration of extracellular potassium; as external potassium is raised, the voltage range of the channel opening shifts to more positive voltages. The inward rectification is mainly due t
   6538..7256    +  CDS            EGFP (fragment): the original enhanced GFP (Yang et al., 1996) mammalian codon-optimized
   7257..7281    +  misc_feature   MCS (fragment): pBluescript multiple cloning site
   7281..7869    +  misc_feature   WPRE: woodchuck hepatitis virus posttranscriptional regulatory element
   7806..8387    +  CDS            nef (fragment): NEF_HV1H2 - Experimental evidence at protein level: Swiss-Prot protein existence level 1. Extracellular Nef protein targets CD4(+) T-lymphocytes for apoptosis by interacting with CXCR4 surface receptors. From Human immunodeficiency virus type 1 group M subtype B (isolate HXB2) (HIV-1).
   8394..8574    +  LTR            5' LTR (truncated): truncated 5' long terminal repeat (LTR) from HIV-1
   8606..8830    +  polyA_signal   bGH poly(A) signal: bovine growth hormone polyadenylation signal
   8834..8855    +  promoter       SV40 promoter (fragment): SV40 enhancer and early promoter
   8876..9304    +  rep_origin     f1 ori (sequence partly withheld): f1 bacteriophage origin of replication; arrow indicates direction of (+) strand synthesis
   9318..9647    +  promoter       SV40 promoter: SV40 enhancer and early promoter
   9695..9742    +  promoter       EM7 promoter: synthetic bacterial promoter&nbsp
   9761..10135   +  CDS            BleoR: antibiotic-binding protein; Sh ble from Streptoalloteichus hindustanus; confers resistance to bleomycin, phleomycin, and Zeocin™
  10145..10270   +  CDS            ble (fragment): BLE_KLEPN - Experimental evidence at protein level: Swiss-Prot protein existence level 1. Binding protein with a strong affinity to the bleomycin family of antibiotics. Binds to CL990; an antimitotic-antibiotic compound. From Klebsiella pneumoniae.
  10265..10386   +  polyA_signal   SV40 poly(A) signal: SV40 polyadenylation signal
  10457..10479   -  protein_bind   lac operator (fragment): The lac repressor binds to the lac operator to inhibit transcription in E. coli. This inhibition can be relieved by adding lactose or isopropyl-β-D-thiogalactopyranoside (IPTG). lac repressor encoded by lacI
  10483..10513   -  promoter       lac promoter: promoter for the E. coli lac operon
  10528..10549   -  protein_bind   CAP binding site: CAP binding activates transcription in the presence of cAMP. E. coli catabolite activator protein
  10562..10654   -  CDS            lacI (fragment): lac repressor; lacI; The lac repressor binds to the lac operator to inhibit transcription in E. coli. This inhibition can be relieved by adding lactose or isopropyl-β-D-thiogalactopyranoside (IPTG).
  10837..11425   -  rep_origin     ori: high-copy-number ColE1/pMB1/pBR322/pUC origin of replication
  11596..12456   -  CDS            AmpR: β-lactamase; bla; confers resistance to ampicillin, carbenicillin, and related antibiotics
  12457..12561   -  promoter       AmpR promoter: bla
>Addgene plasmid #51694 | DRH296: FCK-Optopatch2 | addgene full sequence | sequence record 324610 | Addgene NGS Result
GTCGACGGATCGGGAGATCTCCCGATCCCCTATGGTGCACTCTCAGTACAATCTGCTCTGATGCCGCATA
GTTAAGCCAGTATCTGCTCCCTGCTTGTGTGTTGGAGGTCGCTGAGTAGTGCGCGAGCAAAATTTAAGCT
ACAACAAGGCAAGGCTTGACCGACAATTGCATGAAGAATCTGCTTAGGGTTAGGCGTTTTGCGCTGCTTC
GCGATGTACGGGCCAGATATACGCGTTGACATTGATTATTGACTAGTTATTAATAGTAATCAATTACGGG
GTCATTAGTTCATAGCCCATATATGGAGTTCCGCGTTACATAACTTACGGTAAATGGCCCGCCTGGCTGA
CCGCCCAACGACCCCCGCCCATTGACGTCAATAATGACGTATGTTCCCATAGTAACGCCAATAGGGACTT
TCCATTGACGTCAATGGGTGGAGTATTTACGGTAAACTGCCCACTTGGCAGTACATCAAGTGTATCATAT
GCCAAGTACGCCCCCTATTGACGTCAATGACGGTAAATGGCCCGCCTGGCATTATGCCCAGTACATGACC
TTATGGGACTTTCCTACTTGGCAGTACATCTACGTATTAGTCATCGCTATTACCATGGTGATGCGGTTTT
GGCAGTACATCAATGGGCGTGGATAGCGGTTTGACTCACGGGGATTTCCAAGTCTCCACCCCATTGACGT
CAATGGGAGTTTGTTTTGGCACCAAAATCAACGGGACTTTCCAAAATGTCGTAACAACTCCGCCCCATTG
ACGCAAATGGGCGGTAGGCGTGTACGGTGGGAGGTCTATATAAGCAGCGCGTTTTGCCTGTACTGGGTCT
CTCTGGTTAGACCAGATCTGAGCCTGGGAGCTCTCTGGCTAACTAGGGAACCCACTGCTTAAGCCTCAAT
AAAGCTTGCCTTGAGTGCTTCAAGTAGTGTGTGCCCGTCTGTTGTGTGACTCTGGTAACTAGAGATCCCT
CAGACCCTTTTAGTCAGTGTGGAAAATCTCTAGCAGTGGCGCCCGAACAGGGACTTGAAAGCGAAAGGGA
AACCAGAGGAGCTCTCTCGACGCAGGACTCGGCTTGCTGAAGCGCGCACGGCAAGAGGCGAGGGGCGGCG
ACTGGTGAGTACGCCAAAAATTTTGACTAGCGGAGGCTAGAAGGAGAGAGATGGGTGCGAGAGCGTCAGT
ATTAAGCGGGGGAGAATTAGATCGCGATGGGAAAAAATTCGGTTAAGGCCAGGGGGAAAGAAAAAATATA
AATTAAAACATATAGTATGGGCAAGCAGGGAGCTAGAACGATTCGCAGTTAATCCTGGCCTGTTAGAAAC
ATCAGAAGGCTGTAGACAAATACTGGGACAGCTACAACCATCCCTTCAGACAGGATCAGAAGAACTTAGA
TCATTATATAATACAGTAGCAACCCTCTATTGTGTGCATCAAAGGATAGAGATAAAAGACACCAAGGAAG
CTTTAGACAAGATAGAGGAAGAGCAAAACAAAAGTAAGACCACCGCACAGCAAGCGGCCGCTGATCTTCA
GACCTGGAGGAGGAGATATGAGGGACAATTGGAGAAGTGAATTATATAAATATAAAGTAGTAAAAATTGA
ACCATTAGGAGTAGCACCCACCAAGGCAAAGAGAAGAGTGGTGCAGAGAGAAAAAAGAGCAGTGGGAATA
GGAGCTTTGTTCCTTGGGTTCTTGGGAGCAGCAGGAAGCACTATGGGCGCAGCGTCAATGACGCTGACGG
TACAGGCCAGACAATTATTGTCTGGTATAGTGCAGCAGCAGAACAATTTGCTGAGGGCTATTGAGGCGCA
ACAGCATCTGTTGCAACTCACAGTCTGGGGCATCAAGCAGCTCCAGGCAAGAATCCTGGCTGTGGAAAGA
TACCTAAAGGATCAACAGCTCCTGGGGATTTGGGGTTGCTCTGGAAAACTCATTTGCACCACTGCTGTGC
CTTGGAATGCTAGTTGGAGTAATAAATCTCTGGAACAGATTTGGAATCACACGACCTGGATGGAGTGGGA
CAGAGAAATTAACAATTACACAAGCTTAATACACTCCTTAATTGAAGAATCGCAAAACCAGCAAGAAAAG
AATGAACAAGAATTATTGGAATTAGATAAATGGGCAAGTTTGTGGAATTGGTTTAACATAACAAATTGGC
TGTGGTATATAAAATTATTCATAATGATAGTAGGAGGCTTGGTAGGTTTAAGAATAGTTTTTGCTGTACT
TTCTATAGTGAATAGAGTTAGGCAGGGATATTCACCATTATCGTTTCAGACCCACCTCCCAACCCCGAGG
GGACCCGACAGGCCCGAAGGAATAGAAGAAGAAGGTGGAGAGAGAGACAGAGACAGATCCATTCGATTAG
TGAACGGATCGGCACTGCGTGCGCCAATTCTGCAGACAAATGGCAGTATTCATCCACAATTTTAAAAGAA
AAGGGGGGATTGGGGGGTACAGTGCAGGGGAAAGAATAGTAGACATAATAGCAACAGACATACAAACTAA
AGAATTACAAAAACAAATTACAAAAATTCAAAATTTTCGGGTTTATTACAGGGACAGCAGAGATCCAGTT
TGGTTAATTAACATTATGGCCTTAGGTCACTTCATCTCCATGGGGTTCTTCTTCTGATTTTCTAGAAAAT
GAGATGGGGGTGCAGAGAGCTTCCTCAGTGACCTGCCCAGGGTCACATCAGAAATGTCAGAGCTAGAACT
TGAACTCAGATTACTAATCTTAAATTCCATGCCTTGGGGGCATGCAAGTACGATATACAGAAGGAGTGAA
CTCATTAGGGCAGATGACCAATGAGTTTAGGAAAGAAGAGTCCAGGGCAGGGTACATCTACACCACCCGC
CCAGCCCTGGGTGAGTCCAGCCACGTTCACCTCATTATAGTTGCCTCTCTCCAGTCCTACCTTGACGGGA
AGCACAAGCAGAAACTGGGACAGGAGCCCCAGGAGACCAAATCTTCATGGTCCCTCTGGGAGGATGGGTG
GGGAGAGCTGTGGCAGAGGCCTCAGGAGGGGCCCTGCTGCTCAGTGGTGACAGATAGGGGTGAGAAAGCA
GACAGAGTCATTCCGTCAGCATTCTGGGTCTGTTTGGTACTTCTTCTCACGCTAAGGTGGCGGTGTGATA
TGCACAATGGCTAAAAAGCAGGGAGAGCTGGAAAGAAACAAGGACAGAGACAGAGGCCAAGTCAACCAGA
CCAATTCCCAGAGGAAGCAAAGAAACCATTACAGAGACTACAAGGGGGAAGGGAAGGAGAGATGAATTAG
CTTCCCCTGTAAACCTTAGAACCCAGCTGTTGCCAGGGCAACGGGGCAATACCTGTCTCTTCAGAGGAGA
TGAAGTTGCCAGGGTAACTACATCCTGTCTTTCTCAAGGACCATCCCAGAATGTGGCACCCACTAGCCGT
TACCATAGCAACTGCCTCTTTGCCCCACTTAATCCCATCCCGTCTGTTAAAAGGGCCCTATAGTTGGAGG
TGGGGGAGGTAGGAAGAGCGATGATCACTTGTGGACTAAGTTTGTTCGCATCCCCTTCTCCAACCCCCTC
AGTACATCACCCTGGGGGAACAGGGTCCACTTGCTCCTGGGCCCACACAGTCCTGCAGTATTGTGTATAT
AAGGCCAGGGCAAAGAGGAGCAGGTTTTAAAGTGAAAGGCAGGCAGGTGTTGGGGAGGCAGTTACCGGGG
CAACGGGAACAGGGCGTTTCGGAGGTGGTTGCCATGGGGACCTGGATGCTGACGAAGGCTCGCGAGGCTG
TGAGCAGCCACAGTGCCCTGCTCAGAAGCCCCAAGCTCGTCAGTCAAGCCGGTTCTCCGTTTGCACTCAG
GAGCACGGGCAGGCGAGTGGCCCCTAGTTCTGGGGGCAGCGGGGGATCCACCATGGTAAGTATCGCTCTG
CAGGCTGGTTACGACCTACTGGGTGACGGCAGACCTGAAACCCTGTGGCTGGGCATCGGCACTCTGCTGA
TGCTGATTGGAACCTTCTACTTTCTGGTCCGCGGATGGGGAGTCACCGATAAGGATGCCCGGGAATATTA
CGCTGTGACTATCCTGGTGTCCGGAATCGCATCCGCCGCATATCTGTCTATGTTCTTTGGTATCGGGCTT
ACTGAGGTGTCCGTCGGGGGCGAAATGTTGGATATCTATTATGCCAGGTACGCCCAGTGGCTGTTTACCA
CCCCACTTCTGCTGCTGCACCTGGCCCTTCTCGCTAAGGTGGATCGGGTGACCATCGGCACCCTGGTGGG
TGTGGACGCCCTGATGATCGTCACTGGCCTCATCGGAGCCTTGAGCCACACGGCCATAGCCAGATACAGT
TGGTGGTTGTTCTCTACAATTTGCATGATAGTGGTGCTCTATGTTCTGGCTACATCCCTGCGATCTGCTG
CAAAGGAGCGGGGCCCCGAGGTGGCATCTACCTTTAACACCCTGACAGCTCTGGTCTTGGTGCTGTGGAC
CGCTTACCCTATCCTGTGGATCATAGGCACTGAGGGCGCTGGCGTGGTGGGCCTGGGCATCGAAACTCTG
CTGTTTATGGTGTTGGACGTGACTGCCAAGGTCGGCTTTGGCTTTATCCTGTTGAGATCCCGGGCTATTC
TGGGCGACACCGAGGCACCAGAACCCAGTGCCGGTGCCGATACGTTGATGGTGAGCAAGGGCGAGGAGTA
TAACATGGCCATCATCAAGGAGTTCATGCGCTTCAAGGTGCGCATGGAGGGCTCCGTGAACGGCCACGAG
TTCGAGATCGAGGGCGAGGGCGAGGGCCGCCCCTACGAGGGCTTTCAGACCGCTAAGCTGAAGGTGACCA
AGGGTGGCCCCCTGCCCTTCGCCTGGGACATCCTGTCCCCTCATTTCACCTACGGCTCCAAGGCCTACGT
GAAGCACCCCGCCGACATCCCCGACTACTTCAAGCTGTCCTTCCCCGAGGGCTTCAAGTGGGAGCGCGTG
ATGAACTACGAGGACGGCGGCGTGGTGACCGTGACCCAGGACTCCTCCCTGCAGGACGGCGAGTTCATCT
ACAAGGTGAAGCTGCGCGGCACCAACTTCCCCTCCGACGGCCCCGTGATGCAGAAGAAGACCATGGGCTG
GGAGGCCTCCTCCGAGCGGATGTACCCCGAGGACGGTGCCCTGAAGGGCAAGATCAAGATGAGGCTGAAG
CTGAAGGACGGCGGCCACTACACCTCCGAGGTCAAGACCACCTACAAGGCCAAGAAGCCCGTGCAGCTGC
CCGGCGCCTACATCGTCGACATCAAGTTGGACATCACCTCCCACAACGAGGACTACACCATCGTGGAACA
GTACGAACGCGCCGAGGGCCGCCACTCCACCGGCGGCATGGACGAGCTGTACAAGAGTAGAATCACAAGC
GAAGGCGAGTACATCCCCCTGGATCAAATAGACATAAATGTAGGTGGATTTTGTTATGAGAATGAAGTGG
GCTCCGGAGCCACGAACTTCTCTCTGTTAAAGCAAGCAGGAGACGTGGAAGAAAACCCCGGTCCCGGCGG
AGCTCCTGCTCCAGACGCTCACAGCGCCCCACCTGGAAACGATTCTGCCGGAGGCAGTGAGTACCATGCC
CCAGCTGGATATCAAGTGAATCCACCCTACCACCCCGTGCATGGGTATGAGGAACAGTGCAGCTCCATCT
ACATCTACTATGGGGCCCTGTGGGAGCAGGAAACAGCTAGGGGCTTCCAGTGGTTTGCCGTGTTCCTGTC
TGCCCTGTTTCTGGCTTTCTACGGCTGGCACGCCTATAAGGCCAGCGTGGGATGGGAGGAAGTGTACGTG
TGCTCCGTGGAGCTGATCAAAGTGATTCTGGAGATCTATTTCGAGTTCACCAGTCCTGCTATGCTGTTCC
TGTACGGAGGGAACATTACCCCATGGCTGAGATATGCCGAATGGCTGCTGACATGTCCCGTGATCCTGAT
TCATCTGTCTAACATCACCGGCCTGAGTGAGGCATACAATAAGCGGACAATGGCTCTGCTGGTGTCCGAC
CTGGGAACTATTTGCATGGGAGTGACAGCCGCTCTGGCCACTGGGTGGGTGAAGTGGCTGTTTTACTGTA
TCGGCCTGGTGTATGGAACCCAGACATTCTACAACGCTGGAATCATCTACGTGGAGTCTTACTATATCAT
GCCTGCCGGCGGCTGTAAGAAACTGGTGCTGGCCATGACTGCCGTGTACTATTCTAGTTGGCTGATGTTT
CCCGGCCTGTTCATCTTTGGGCCTGAAGGCATGCACACCCTGAGCGTGGCTGGGTCCACTATTGGCCATA
CCATCGCCGACCTGCTGTCCAAGAATATTTGGGGACTGCTGGGGCACTTCCTGCGGATCAAAATTCACGA
GCATATCATTATGTACGGCGATATCAGGAGACCAGTGAGCTCCCAGTTTCTGGGACGCAAGGTGGACGTG
CTGGCCTTCGTGACAGAGGAAGATAAAGTGGCGGCCGCCAAGAGCAGGATCACCAGCGAGGGCGAGTACA
TCCCCCTGGACCAGATCGACATCAACGTGGTGAGCAAGGGCGAGGAGCTGTTCACCGGGGTGGTGCCCAT
CCTGGTCGAGCTGGACGGCGACGTAAACGGCCACAAGTTCAGCGTGTCCGGCGAGGGCGAGGGCGATGCC
ACCTACGGCAAGCTGACCCTGAAGTTCATTTGCACCACCGGCAAGCTGCCCGTGCCCTGGCCCACCCTCG
TGACCACCCTGACCTACGGCGTGCAGTGCTTCAGCCGCTACCCCGACCACATGAAGCAGCACGACTTCTT
CAAGTCCGCCATGCCCGAAGGCTACGTCCAGGAGCGCACCATCTTCTTCAAGGACGACGGCAACTACAAG
ACCCGCGCCGAGGTGAAGTTCGAGGGCGACACCCTGGTGAACCGCATCGAGCTGAAGGGCATCGACTTCA
AGGAGGACGGCAACATCCTGGGGCACAAGCTGGAGTACAACTACAACAGCCACAACGTCTATATCATGGC
CGACAAGCAGAAGAACGGCATCAAGGTGAACTTCAAGATCCGCCACAACATCGAGGACGGCAGCGTGCAG
CTCGCCGACCACTACCAGCAGAACACCCCCATCGGCGACGGCCCCGTGCTGCTGCCCGACAACCACTACC
TGAGCACCCAGTCCGCCCTGAGCAAAGACCCCAACGAGAAGCGCGATCACATGGTCCTGCTGGAGTTCGT
GACCGCCGCCGGGATCACTCTCGGCATGGACGAGCTGTACAAGTAAGAATTCGATATCAAGCTTATCGAT
AATCAACCTCTGGATTACAAAATTTGTGAAAGATTGACTGGTATTCTTAACTATGTTGCTCCTTTTACGC
TATGTGGATACGCTGCTTTAATGCCTTTGTATCATGCTATTGCTTCCCGTATGGCTTTCATTTTCTCCTC
CTTGTATAAATCCTGGTTGCTGTCTCTTTATGAGGAGTTGTGGCCCGTTGTCAGGCAACGTGGCGTGGTG
TGCACTGTGTTTGCTGACGCAACCCCCACTGGTTGGGGCATTGCCACCACCTGTCAGCTCCTTTCCGGGA
CTTTCGCTTTCCCCCTCCCTATTGCCACGGCGGAACTCATCGCCGCCTGCCTTGCCCGCTGCTGGACAGG
GGCTCGGCTGTTGGGCACTGACAATTCCGTGGTGTTGTCGGGGAAATCATCGTCCTTTCCTTGGCTGCTC
GCCTGTGTTGCCACCTGGATTCTGCGCGGGACGTCCTTCTGCTACGTCCCTTCGGCCCTCAATCCAGCGG
ACCTTCCTTCCCGCGGCCTGCTGCCGGCTCTGCGGCCTCTTCCGCGTCTTCGCCTTCGCCCTCAGACGAG
TCGGATCTCCCTTTGGGCCGCCTCCCCGCATCGATACCGTCGACCTCGAGACCTAGAAAAACATGGAGCA
ATCACAAGTAGCAATACAGCAGCTACCAATGCTGATTGTGCCTGGCTAGAAGCACAAGAGGAGGAGGAGG
TGGGTTTTCCAGTCACACCTCAGGTACCTTTAAGACCAATGACTTACAAGGCAGCTGTAGATCTTAGCCA
CTTTTTAAAAGAAAAGGGGGGACTGGAAGGGCTAATTCACTCCCAACGAAGACAAGATATCCTTGATCTG
TGGATCTACCACACACAAGGCTACTTCCCTGATTGGCAGAACTACACACCAGGGCCAGGGATCAGATATC
CACTGACCTTTGGATGGTGCTACAAGCTAGTACCAGTTGAGCAAGAGAAGGTAGAAGAAGCCAATGAAGG
AGAGAACACCCGCTTGTTACACCCTGTGAGCCTGCATGGGATGGATGACCCGGAGAGAGAAGTATTAGAG
TGGAGGTTTGACAGCCGCCTAGCATTTCATCACATGGCCCGAGAGCTGCATCCGGACTGTACTGGGTCTC
TCTGGTTAGACCAGATCTGAGCCTGGGAGCTCTCTGGCTAACTAGGGAACCCACTGCTTAAGCCTCAATA
AAGCTTGCCTTGAGTGCTTCAAGTAGTGTGTGCCCGTCTGTTGTGTGACTCTGGTAACTAGAGATCCCTC
AGACCCTTTTAGTCAGTGTGGAAAATCTCTAGCAGGGCCCGTTTAAACCCGCTGATCAGCCTCGACTGTG
CCTTCTAGTTGCCAGCCATCTGTTGTTTGCCCCTCCCCCGTGCCTTCCTTGACCCTGGAAGGTGCCACTC
CCACTGTCCTTTCCTAATAAAATGAGGAAATTGCATCGCATTGTCTGAGTAGGTGTCATTCTATTCTGGG
GGGTGGGGTGGGGCAGGACAGCAAGGGGGAGGATTGGGAAGACAATAGCAGGCATGCTGGGGATGCGGTG
GGCTCTATGGCTTCTGAGGCGGAAAGAACCAGCTGGGGCTCTAGGGGGTATCCCC
[124 nt withheld, positions 8876-8999]
C
[91 nt withheld, positions 9001-9091]
A
[49 nt withheld, positions 9093-9141]
CCTTTGACGTTGGAGTCCACGTTCTTT
[37 nt withheld, positions 9169-9205]
ACCCTATCTCGGTCTATTCTTTTGATTTATAAGGGATTTTGCCGATTTCGGCCTATTGGTTAAAAAATGA
GCTGATTTAACAAAAATTTAACGCGAATTAATTCTGTGGAATGTGTGTCAGTTAGGGTGTGGAAAGTCCC
CAGGCTCCCCAGCAGGCAGAAGTATGCAAAGCATGCATCTCAATTAGTCAGCAACCAGGTGTGGAAAGTC
CCCAGGCTCCCCAGCAGGCAGAAGTATGCAAAGCATGCATCTCAATTAGTCAGCAACCATAGTCCCGCCC
CTAACTCCGCCCATCCCGCCCCTAACTCCGCCCAGTTCCGCCCATTCTCCGCCCCATGGCTGACTAATTT
TTTTTATTTATGCAGAGGCCGAGGCCGCCTCTGCCTCTGAGCTATTCCAGAAGTAGTGAGGAGGCTTTTT
TGGAGGCCTAGGCTTTTGCAAAAAGCTCCCGGGAGCTTGTATATCCATTTTCGGATCTGATCAGCACGTG
TTGACAATTAATCATCGGCATAGTATATCGGCATAGTATAATACGACAAGGTGAGGAACTAAACCATGGC
CAAGTTGACCAGTGCCGTTCCGGTGCTCACCGCGCGCGACGTCGCCGGAGCGGTCGAGTTCTGGACCGAC
CGGCTCGGGTTCTCCCGGGACTTCGTGGAGGACGACTTCGCCGGTGTGGTCCGGGACGACGTGACCCTGT
TCATCAGCGCGGTCCAGGACCAGGTGGTGCCGGACAACACCCTGGCCTGGGTGTGGGTGCGCGGCCTGGA
CGAGCTGTACGCCGAGTGGTCGGAGGTCGTGTCCACGAACTTCCGGGACGCCTCCGGGCCGGCCATGACC
GAGATCGGCGAGCAGCCGTGGGGGCGGGAGTTCGCCCTGCGCGACCCGGCCGGCAACTGCGTGCACTTCG
TGGCCGAGGAGCAGGACTGACACGTGCTACGAGATTTCGATTCCACCGCCGCCTTCTATGAAAGGTTGGG
CTTCGGAATCGTTTTCCGGGACGCCGGCTGGATGATCCTCCAGCGCGGGGATCTCATGCTGGAGTTCTTC
GCCCACCCCAACTTGTTTATTGCAGCTTATAATGGTTACAAATAAAGCAATAGCATCACAAATTTCACAA
ATAAAGCATTTTTTTCACTGCATTCTAGTTGTGGTTTGTCCAAACTCATCAATGTATCTTATCATGTCTG
TATACCGTCGACCTCTAGCTAGAGCTTGGCGTAATCATGGTCATAGCTGTTTCCTGTGTGAAATTGTTAT
CCGCTCACAATTCCACACAACATACGAGCCGGAAGCATAAAGTGTAAAGCCTGGGGTGCCTAATGAGTGA
GCTAACTCACATTAATTGCGTTGCGCTCACTGCCCGCTTTCCAGTCGGGAAACCTGTCGTGCCAGCTGCA
TTAATGAATCGGCCAACGCGCGGGGAGAGGCGGTTTGCGTATTGGGCGCTCTTCCGCTTCCTCGCTCACT
GACTCGCTGCGCTCGGTCGTTCGGCTGCGGCGAGCGGTATCAGCTCACTCAAAGGCGGTAATACGGTTAT
CCACAGAATCAGGGGATAACGCAGGAAAGAACATGTGAGCAAAAGGCCAGCAAAAGGCCAGGAACCGTAA
AAAGGCCGCGTTGCTGGCGTTTTTCCATAGGCTCCGCCCCCCTGACGAGCATCACAAAAATCGACGCTCA
AGTCAGAGGTGGCGAAACCCGACAGGACTATAAAGATACCAGGCGTTTCCCCCTGGAAGCTCCCTCGTGC
GCTCTCCTGTTCCGACCCTGCCGCTTACCGGATACCTGTCCGCCTTTCTCCCTTCGGGAAGCGTGGCGCT
TTCTCATAGCTCACGCTGTAGGTATCTCAGTTCGGTGTAGGTCGTTCGCTCCAAGCTGGGCTGTGTGCAC
GAACCCCCCGTTCAGCCCGACCGCTGCGCCTTATCCGGTAACTATCGTCTTGAGTCCAACCCGGTAAGAC
ACGACTTATCGCCACTGGCAGCAGCCACTGGTAACAGGATTAGCAGAGCGAGGTATGTAGGCGGTGCTAC
AGAGTTCTTGAAGTGGTGGCCTAACTACGGCTACACTAGAAGAACAGTATTTGGTATCTGCGCTCTGCTG
AAGCCAGTTACCTTCGGAAAAAGAGTTGGTAGCTCTTGATCCGGCAAACAAACCACCGCTGGTAGCGGTG
GTTTTTTTGTTTGCAAGCAGCAGATTACGCGCAGAAAAAAAGGATCTCAAGAAGATCCTTTGATCTTTTC
TACGGGGTCTGACGCTCAGTGGAACGAAAACTCACGTTAAGGGATTTTGGTCATGAGATTATCAAAAAGG
ATCTTCACCTAGATCCTTTTAAATTAAAAATGAAGTTTTAAATCAATCTAAAGTATATATGAGTAAACTT
GGTCTGACAGTTACCAATGCTTAATCAGTGAGGCACCTATCTCAGCGATCTGTCTATTTCGTTCATCCAT
AGTTGCCTGACTCCCCGTCGTGTAGATAACTACGATACGGGAGGGCTTACCATCTGGCCCCAGTGCTGCA
ATGATACCGCGAGACCCACGCTCACCGGCTCCAGATTTATCAGCAATAAACCAGCCAGCCGGAAGGGCCG
AGCGCAGAAGTGGTCCTGCAACTTTATCCGCCTCCATCCAGTCTATTAATTGTTGCCGGGAAGCTAGAGT
AAGTAGTTCGCCAGTTAATAGTTTGCGCAACGTTGTTGCCATTGCTACAGGCATCGTGGTGTCACGCTCG
TCGTTTGGTATGGCTTCATTCAGCTCCGGTTCCCAACGATCAAGGCGAGTTACATGATCCCCCATGTTGT
GCAAAAAAGCGGTTAGCTCCTTCGGTCCTCCGATCGTTGTCAGAAGTAAGTTGGCCGCAGTGTTATCACT
CATGGTTATGGCAGCACTGCATAATTCTCTTACTGTCATGCCATCCGTAAGATGCTTTTCTGTGACTGGT
GAGTACTCAACCAAGTCATTCTGAGAATAGTGTATGCGGCGACCGAGTTGCTCTTGCCCGGCGTCAATAC
GGGATAATACCGCGCCACATAGCAGAACTTTAAAAGTGCTCATCATTGGAAAACGTTCTTCGGGGCGAAA
ACTCTCAAGGATCTTACCGCTGTTGAGATCCAGTTCGATGTAACCCACTCGTGCACCCAACTGATCTTCA
GCATCTTTTACTTTCACCAGCGTTTCTGGGTGAGCAAAAACAGGAAGGCAAAATGCCGCAAAAAAGGGAA
TAAGGGCGACACGGAAATGTTGAATACTCATACTCTTCCTTTTTCAATATTATTGAAGCATTTATCAGGG
TTATTGTCTCATGAGCGGATACATATTTGAATGTATTTAGAAAAATAAACAAATAGGGGTTCCGCGCACA
TTTCCCCGAAAAGTGCCACCTGAC
