>Addgene plasmid #51694 | DRH296: FCK-Optopatch2 | addgene partial sequence | sequence record 82204 | WPRE-R 5'-CATAGCGTAAAAGGAGCAACA-3'
AATTTTGTAATCCAGAGGTTGATTATCGATAAGCTTGATATCGAATTCTTACTTGTACAGCTCGTCCATG
CCGAGAGTGATCCCGGCGGCGGTCACGAACTCCAGCAGGACCATGTGATCGCGCTTCTCGTTGGGGTCTT
TGCTCAGGGCGGACTGGGTGCTCAGGTAGTGGTTGTCGGGCAGCAGCACGGGGCCGTCGCCGATGGGGGT
GTTCTGCTGGTAGTGGTCGGCGAGCTGCACGCTGCCGTCCTCGATGTTGTGGCGGATCTTGAAGTTCACC
TTGATGCCGTTCTTCTGCTTGTCGGCCATGATATAGACGTTGTGGCTGTTGTAGTTGTACTCCAGCTTGT
GCCCCAGGATGTTGCCGTCCTCCTTGAAGTCGATGCCCTTCAGCTCGATGCGGTTCACCAGGGTGTCGCC
CTCGAACTTCACCTCGGCGCGGGTCTTGTAGTTGCCGTCGTCCTTGAAGAAGATGGTGCGCTCCTGGACG
TAGCCTTCGGGCATGGCGGACTTGAAGAAGTCGTGCTGCTTCATGTGGTCGGGGTAGCGGCTGAAGCACT
GCACGCCGTAGGTCAGGGTGGTCACGAGGGTGGGCCAGGGCACGGGCAGCTTGCCGGTGGTGCAAATGAA
CTTCAGGGTCAGCTTGCCGTAGGTGGCATCGCCCTCGCCCTCGCCGGACACGCTGAACTTGTGGCCGTTT
ACGTCGCCGTCCAGCTCGACCAGGATGGGCACCACCCCGGTGAACAGCTCCTCGCCCTTGCTCACCACGT
TGATGTCGATCTGGTCCAGGGGGATGTACTCGCC
