>Addgene plasmid #51694 | DRH296: FCK-Optopatch2 | addgene partial sequence | sequence record 82753 | Mombaerts mRFPup 5'-GTGGCCGTTCACGGAGCCCTCCATG-3'
CTTGATGATGGCCATGTTATACTCCTCGCCCTTGCTCACCATCAACGTATCGGCACCGGCACTGGGTTCT
GGTGCCTCGGTGTCGCCCAGAATAGCCCGGGATCTCAACAGGATAAAGCCAAAGCCGACCTTGGCAGTCA
CGTCCAACACCATAAACAGCAGAGTTTCGATGCCCAGGCCCACCACGCCAGCGCCCTCAGTGCCTATGAT
CCACAGGATAGGGTAAGCGGTCCACAGCACCAAGACCAGAGCTGTCAGGGTGTTAAAGGTAGATGCCACC
TCGGGGCCCCGCTCCTTTGCAGCAGATCGCAGGGATGTAGCCAGAACATAGAGCACCACTATCATGCAAA
TTGTAGAGAACAACCACCAACTGTATCTGGCTATGGCCGTGTGGCTCAAGGCTCCGATGAGGCCAGTGAC
GATCATCAGGGCGTCCACACCCACCAGGGTGCCGATGGTCACCCGATCCACCTTAGCGAGAAGGGCCAGG
TGCAGCAGCAGAAGTGGGGTGGTAAACAGCCACTGGGCGTACCTGGCATAATAGATATCCAACATTTCGC
CCCCGACGGACACCTCAGTAAGCCCGATACCAAAGAACATAGACAGATATGCGGCGGATGCGATTCCGGA
CACCAGGATAGTCACAGCGTAATATTCCCGGGCATCCTTATCGGTGACTCCCCATCCGCGGACCAGAAAG
TAGAAGGTTCCAATCAGCATCAGCAGAGTGCCGATGCCCAGCCACAGGGTTTCAGGTCTGCCGTCACCCA
GTAGGTCGTAACCAGCCTGCAGAGCGATACTTACCATGGTGGATCCCCCGCTGCCCCCAGAACTAGGGGC
CACTCGCCTGCCCGTGCTCCTGAGTGCAAA
