>Addgene plasmid #51694 | DRH296: FCK-Optopatch2 | addgene partial sequence | sequence record 168709 | mCherry-F 5'-ccccgtaatgcagaagaaga-3'
CGAGCGGATGTACCCCGAGGACGGTGCCCTGAAGGGCAAGATCAAGATGAGGCTGAAGCTGAAGGACGGC
GGCCACTACACCTCCGAGGTCAAGACCACCTACAAGGCCAAGAAGCCCGTGCAGCTGCCCGGCGCCTACA
TCGTCGACATCAAGTTGGACATCACCTCCCACAACGAGGACTACACCATCGTGGAACAGTACGAACGCGC
CGAGGGCCGCCACTCCACCGGCGGCATGGACGAGCTGTACAAGAGTAGAATCACAAGCGAAGGCGAGTAC
ATCCCCCTGGATCAAATAGACATAAATGTAGGTGGATTTTGTTATGAGAATGAAGTGGGCTCCGGAGCCA
CGAACTTCTCTCTGTTAAAGCAAGCAGGAGACGTGGAAGAAAACCCCGGTCCCGGCGGAGCTCCTGCTCC
AGACGCTCACAGCGCCCCACCTGGAAACGATTCTGCCGGAGGCAGTGAGTACCATGCCCCAGCTGGATAT
CAAGTGAATCCACCCTACCACCCCGTGCATGGGTATGAGGAACAGTGCAGCTCCATCTACATCTACTATG
GGGCCCTGTGGGAGCAGGAAACAGCTAGGGGCTTCCAGTGGTTTGCCGTGTTCCTGTCTGCCCTGTTTCT
GGCTTTCTACGGCTGGCACGCCTATAAGGCCAGCGTGGGATGGGAGGAAGTGTACGTGTGCTCCGTGGAG
CTGATCAAAGTGATTCTGGAGATCTATTTCGAGTTCACCAGTCCTGCTATGCTGTTCCTGTACGGAGGGA
ACATTACCCCATGGCTGAGATATGCCGAATGGCTGCTGACATGTCCCGTGATCCTGATTCATCTGTCTAA
CATCACCGGCCTGAGTGAGGCATACAATAAGCGGACAATGGCTCTGCTGGTGTCCGACCTGGGAACTATT
TGCATGGGAGTGACAGCCGCTCTGGCCACTGGGTGGGTGAAGTGGCTGTTTTACTGTATCGGCCTGGTGT
ATGGAACCCAGACATTCTACAACGCTGGAATCATCTACGTGGAGTCTTACTAT
